Addgene plasmid #15540: Nkx2.1
Depositing lab: John Rubenstein. Depositing organization: University of California, San Francisco (UCSF). Publication: Longitudinal organization of the anterior neural plate and neural tube. Shimamura K, Hartigan DJ, Martinez S, Puelles L, Rubenstein JL. Development. 1995 Dec . 121(12):3923-33. PubMed 8575293.
Backbone
  Vector backbone: E61 (pBS derivative)
  Backbone size w/o insert (bp): 3000
  Vector type: Bacterial Expression
Growth in bacteria
  Bacterial resistance: Ampicillin, 100 μg/mL
  Growth temperature: 37°C
  Growth strain: DH5alpha
  Copy number: High Copy
Gene/Insert
  Gene/Insert name: Nkx2.1 (alt name: Nkx-2.1)
  Species: M. musculus (mouse)
  Insert size (bp): 2200
  Entrez Gene: Nkx2-1 (a.k.a. Nkx2.1, T/EBP, Titf1, Ttf-1)
  Cloning method: Restriction Enzyme; 5′ cloning site SalI or ClaI (not destroyed); 3′ cloning site NotI (not destroyed)
  Sequencing primers: 5′ T7; 3′ T3
Terms and licenses: Academic/Nonprofit Terms; Industry Terms: Not Available to Industry
Depositor comments: To make antisense probe, cut with SalI and transcribe with T3 RNA polymerase. To make sense probe, cut with NotI and transcribe with T7 RNA polymerase.
How to cite: Nkx2.1 was a gift from John Rubenstein (Addgene plasmid # 15540 ; http://n2t.net/addgene:15540 ; RRID:Addgene_15540)
