[The description below was written by a language model from this plasmid's Addgene catalogue record and pLannotate feature annotations shown in this document.]
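Description:
Nkx2.1 is a mouse Nkx2-1 cDNA clone carried in E61, a pBluescript-derived cloning and in vitro transcription vector. The catalogue lists it as a bacterial expression plasmid, but its layout and the depositor's notes show that it serves mainly as a riboprobe template. The sequenced plasmid is about 5.2 kb, consistent with a roughly 3 kb backbone plus a roughly 2.2 kb insert. It replicates in E. coli at high copy from a ColE1/pUC-type origin and is selected with ampicillin through the β-lactamase gene and its native promoter. An f1 origin is also present, which allows single-stranded DNA rescue with helper phage. Remnants of the pBluescript lac region (lac promoter and operator, CAP site, lacZα fragment) flank the cloning site.

The insert sits between SalI or ClaI at the 5′ end and NotI at the 3′ end, and both sites are retained. It is bracketed by opposing bacteriophage T7 and T3 promoters. The annotated Nkx2-1 open reading frame is in the T7 orientation and covers about 1.1 kb. It encodes the NK-2 homeodomain transcription factor also known as TTF-1 or T/EBP. The rest of the insert is unannotated and is presumably untranslated cDNA sequence. The short "ARG4 promoter" hit within it is probably a spurious match. Because the gene reads from T7 toward T3, linearising at the 5′ SalI site and transcribing with T3 polymerase gives antisense RNA, while cutting at NotI and transcribing with T7 polymerase gives the sense control. These labelled probes are suited to in situ hybridisation, and the associated study concerns the organisation of the anterior neural plate and neural tube.
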