Features (pLannotate 1.2.2; 14 found; start..end, strand, type, name):
      1..19      +  promoter       T7 promoter: promoter for bacteriophage T7 RNA polymerase
     27..51      -  misc_feature   MCS (fragment): pBluescript multiple cloning site
    108..1223    +  CDS            Nkx2-1: NKX21_MOUSE - Also known as Nkx-2.1, Titf1, Ttf1. Experimental evidence at transcript level: Swiss-Prot protein existence level 2. Transcription factor that binds and activates the promoter of thyroid specific genes such as thyroglobulin, thyroperoxidase, and thyrotropin receptor. Crucial in the maintenance of the thyroid differentiation phenotype. May play a role in lung development and surfactant homeostasis. Forms a regulatory loop with GRHL2 that coordinates lung epithelial cell morphogenesis and differentiation (PubMed:22955271). Activates the transcription of GNRHR and plays a role in en
   2221..2239    -  promoter       ARG4 promoter (fragment): S. cerevisiae ARG4
   2402..2420    -  promoter       T3 promoter: promoter for bacteriophage T3 RNA polymerase
   2465..2481    -  protein_bind   lac operator: The lac repressor binds to the lac operator to inhibit transcription in E. coli. This inhibition can be relieved by adding lactose or isopropyl-β-D-thiogalactopyranoside (IPTG). lac repressor encoded by lacI
   2489..2519    -  promoter       lac promoter: promoter for the E. coli lac operon
   2534..2555    -  protein_bind   CAP binding site: CAP binding activates transcription in the presence of cAMP. E. coli catabolite activator protein
   2568..2660    -  CDS            lacI (fragment): lac repressor; lacI; The lac repressor binds to the lac operator to inhibit transcription in E. coli. This inhibition can be relieved by adding lactose or isopropyl-β-D-thiogalactopyranoside (IPTG).
   2843..3431    -  rep_origin     ori: high-copy-number ColE1/pMB1/pBR322/pUC origin of replication
   3602..4462    -  CDS            AmpR: β-lactamase; bla; confers resistance to ampicillin, carbenicillin, and related antibiotics
   4463..4567    -  promoter       AmpR promoter: bla
   4594..5022    +  rep_origin     f1 ori (sequence partly withheld): f1 bacteriophage origin of replication; arrow indicates direction of (+) strand synthesis
   5054..5211    -  CDS            lacZα (fragment): LacZα fragment of β-galactosidase; lacZ fragment
>Addgene plasmid #15540 | Nkx2.1 | addgene full sequence | sequence record 388273 | Addgene NGS Result
TAATACGACTCACTATAGGGCGAATTGGTCGACGGTATCGATAAGCTTGATCTTTTTTTTTTTTTTTTTT
TCCTCCTCTTCCTTCCTCCTCCAGCCGACGCCGAATCATGTCGATGAGTCCAAAGCACACGACTCCGTTC
TCAGTGTCTGACATCTTGAGTCCCCTGGAGGAAAGCTACAAGAAAGTGGGCATGGAGGGCGGCGGCCTCG
GGGCTCCGCTCGCAGCGTACAGACAGGGCCAGGCGGCCCCACCGGCCGCGGCCATGCAGCAGCACGCCGT
GGGGCACCACGGCGCCGTCACCGCCGCCTACCACATGACGGCGGCGGGGGTGCCCCAGCTCTCGCACTCC
GCCGTGGGGGGCTACTGCAACGGCAACCTGGGCAACATGAGCGAGCTGCCGCCTTACCAGGACACCATGC
GGAACAGCGCTTCGGGCCCCGGATGGTACGGCGCCAACCCAGACCCGCGCTTCCCCGCCATCTCCCGCTT
CATGGGCCCGGCGAGCGGCATGAATATGAGCGGCATGGGCGGCCTGGGCTCGCTGGGGGACGTGAGCAAG
AACATGGCCCCGCTGCCCAGTGCGCCCCGCCGGAAGCGCCGGGTGCTCTTCTCCCAGGCGCAGGTGTACG
AGCTCGAGCGACGTTTCAAGCAACAGAAGTACCTGTCGGCGCCGGAGCGCGAGCATCTGGCCAGCATGAT
TCACCTGACACCCACGCAGGTCAAGATCTGGTTCCAGAACCACCGCTACAAGATGAAGCGCCAGGCTAAG
GACAAGGCGGCGCAGCAACAACTGCAGCAGGACAGCGGCGGCGGCGGAGGCGGCGGTGGCGGTGCGGGAT
GCCCGCAGCAGCAGCAAGCTCAGCAGCAGTCGCCGCGCCGGGTGGCCGTGCCGGTCCTAGTCAAAGACGG
CAAACCCTGCCAGGCGGGCGCCCCTGCCCCGGGAGCCGCAAGCCTGCAAAGCCACGCGCAGCAACAAGCT
CAGCAGCAGGCGCAGGCGGCGCAAGCGGCTGCCGCGGCCATCTCAGTGGGCAGCGGTGGCGCGGGTCTAG
GAGCACACCCAGGCCACCAGCCGGGCAGCGCAGGGCAGTCCCCGGACCTGGCGCACCACGCAGCCAGCCC
CGCGGGGCTGCAGGGCCAGGTCTCCAGCCTATCCCATCTGAACTCCTCGGGCTCGGACTATGGCGCCATG
TCTTGTTCTACCTTGCTTTATGGTCGGACCTGGTGAGACCTGAGATGCGCTTGAGCCCCGCGCGACCTCA
ACGCTTCCCCTCTGCCTTCCGCAAAGACCACCATTCGCCCGCTGCTCCACGCGCTTCTACCTTTTTTAAG
AATCTGTTTATGTTTAGACCAAGGAAAAGTACACAAAGACCAAACTGCTGGACGACTTCTTCTTCTTCTT
CTTCTTCTTCTTCTTCTTCTTCTTCTTCTTCTTCTTCTTCTTCTTCTTCTTCTTCTTCTTCTTCTTCTTC
TTCTTCTTCTTCTTCTTCTTCTCCTCCTCCTCCTCCTCCTCCTCCTCTTCCTCCTTCTTGTCCCCGCTCG
TTCTTTTCTTTCTCCCCCTCCTCTTCTGTTTCCTTCTTCCTTCATCTTTCCCCCCTTCCTTTCTCTTTAC
TATCTAAAACTTGCAGACTTTTTGTTTTTTAACATAAAAAGAAAATAGAAACAGCCAAGCAAATTCAACC
CTTTACGAATTCTTTAAACAGAGAAGGACAGAGAACAAATTTGGGGTGTCTTTCTGGTAGTTCAAATGGG
TTCCCAAGCTTAGGCATGGCACAGTTTTGGAGCCTGTTCTATGCTTCCATGGCCCTGAACTCTAAAGACG
GAAAACTTTTCTGTGGATGCACCCTGCCAGCAAAGTGAGCTTGCTTGTAAATACCAGGATTTTTCGTTTG
TTTGTATGTTTCAGAAGGGAGGACAGACGCTGGAGATAGGAAAGTCTTCAGCATAACCCATTTGTACCTG
ACACAAAGGAAGTGTCCCCTCCCAGGCGCCCTCTGGCCCTACAGGTTCAGTCCAGGCTGGCCTTTCAGAA
AATTGTTTTAGGTTTGATGTGAACTTGTAGCTGTAAAATGCTGTTAAAAGTTGGACTAAATGCCTAGTTT
TTAGTAACCTGTACATTATGTTGTAAAAAGAACCCCAGTCCCAGTCCCTAGTCCCTCACTTTTTCAAGGG
GCATTGACAAACCTGTGTATATTATTTGGCAGTTTGGTATTTGCAGCACCAATCCTTTTTTTTTTTTTTT
CTGTTGTAACTTATGTAGATATTTGGCTTAAATATAGTTCCTAAGAAGCTTCTAATAAATTATACGAATT
AAAAAGATGGTTTTTTTCCTGATTAAAAAAAAAAAAAAAAAAAAAGCGGCCGCGGAGGCCTCTAGACCTC
GAGGAGCTCCAGCTTTTGTTCCCTTTAGTGAGGGTTAATTTCGAGCTTGGCGTAATCATGGTCATAGCTG
TTTCCTGTGTGAAATTGTTATCCGCTCACAATTCCACACAACATACGAGCCGGAAGCATAAAGTGTAAAG
CCTGGGGTGCCTAATGAGTGAGCTAACTCACATTAATTGCGTTGCGCTCACTGCCCGCTTTCCAGTCGGG
AAACCTGTCGTGCCAGCTGCATTAATGAATCGGCCAACGCGCGGGGAGAGGCGGTTTGCGTATTGGGCGC
TCTTCCGCTTCCTCGCTCACTGACTCGCTGCGCTCGGTCGTTCGGCTGCGGCGAGCGGTATCAGCTCACT
CAAAGGCGGTAATACGGTTATCCACAGAATCAGGGGATAACGCAGGAAAGAACATGTGAGCAAAAGGCCA
GCAAAAGGCCAGGAACCGTAAAAAGGCCGCGTTGCTGGCGTTTTTCCATAGGCTCCGCCCCCCTGACGAG
CATCACAAAAATCGACGCTCAAGTCAGAGGTGGCGAAACCCGACAGGACTATAAAGATACCAGGCGTTTC
CCCCTGGAAGCTCCCTCGTGCGCTCTCCTGTTCCGACCCTGCCGCTTACCGGATACCTGTCCGCCTTTCT
CCCTTCGGGAAGCGTGGCGCTTTCTCATAGCTCACGCTGTAGGTATCTCAGTTCGGTGTAGGTCGTTCGC
TCCAAGCTGGGCTGTGTGCACGAACCCCCCGTTCAGCCCGACCGCTGCGCCTTATCCGGTAACTATCGTC
TTGAGTCCAACCCGGTAAGACACGACTTATCGCCACTGGCAGCAGCCACTGGTAACAGGATTAGCAGAGC
GAGGTATGTAGGCGGTGCTACAGAGTTCTTGAAGTGGTGGCCTAACTACGGCTACACTAGAAGAACAGTA
TTTGGTATCTGCGCTCTGCTGAAGCCAGTTACCTTCGGAAAAAGAGTTGGTAGCTCTTGATCCGGCAAAC
AAACCACCGCTGGTAGCGGTGGTTTTTTTGTTTGCAAGCAGCAGATTACGCGCAGAAAAAAAGGATCTCA
AGAAGATCCTTTGATCTTTTCTACGGGGTCTGACGCTCAGTGGAACGAAAACTCACGTTAAGGGATTTTG
GTCATGAGATTATCAAAAAGGATCTTCACCTAGATCCTTTTAAATTAAAAATGAAGTTTTAAATCAATCT
AAAGTATATATGAGTAAACTTGGTCTGACAGTTACCAATGCTTAATCAGTGAGGCACCTATCTCAGCGAT
CTGTCTATTTCGTTCATCCATAGTTGCCTGACTCCCCGTCGTGTAGATAACTACGATACGGGAGGGCTTA
CCATCTGGCCCCAGTGCTGCAATGATACCGCGAGACCCACGCTCACCGGCTCCAGATTTATCAGCAATAA
ACCAGCCAGCCGGAAGGGCCGAGCGCAGAAGTGGTCCTGCAACTTTATCCGCCTCCATCCAGTCTATTAA
TTGTTGCCGGGAAGCTAGAGTAAGTAGTTCGCCAGTTAATAGTTTGCGCAACGTTGTTGCCATTGCTACA
GGCATCGTGGTGTCACGCTCGTCGTTTGGTATGGCTTCATTCAGCTCCGGTTCCCAACGATCAAGGCGAG
TTACATGATCCCCCATGTTGTGCAAAAAAGCGGTTAGCTCCTTCGGTCCTCCGATCGTTGTCAGAAGTAA
GTTGGCCGCAGTGTTATCACTCATGGTTATGGCAGCACTGCATAATTCTCTTACTGTCATGCCATCCGTA
AGATGCTTTTCTGTGACTGGTGAGTACTCAACCAAGTCATTCTGAGAATAGTGTATGCGGCGACCGAGTT
GCTCTTGCCCGGCGTCAATACGGGATAATACCGCGCCACATAGCAGAACTTTAAAAGTGCTCATCATTGG
AAAACGTTCTTCGGGGCGAAAACTCTCAAGGATCTTACCGCTGTTGAGATCCAGTTCGATGTAACCCACT
CGTGCACCCAACTGATCTTCAGCATCTTTTACTTTCACCAGCGTTTCTGGGTGAGCAAAAACAGGAAGGC
AAAATGCCGCAAAAAAGGGAATAAGGGCGACACGGAAATGTTGAATACTCATACTCTTCCTTTTTCAATA
TTATTGAAGCATTTATCAGGGTTATTGTCTCATGAGCGGATACATATTTGAATGTATTTAGAAAAATAAA
CAAATAGGGGTTCCGCGCACATTTCCCCGAAAAGTGCCACCTG
[124 nt withheld, positions 4594-4717]
C
[91 nt withheld, positions 4719-4809]
A
[49 nt withheld, positions 4811-4859]
CCTTTGACGTTGGAGTCCACGTTCTTT
[37 nt withheld, positions 4887-4923]
ACCCTATCTCGGTCTATTCTTTTGATTTATAAGGGATTTTGCCGATTTCGGCCTATTGGTTAAAAAATGA
GCTGATTTAACAAAAATTTAACGCGAATTTTAACAAAATATTAACGCTTACAATTTGCCATTCGCCATTC
AGGCTGCGCAACTGTTGGGAAGGGCGATCGGTGCGGGCCTCTTCGCTATTACGCCAGCTGGCGAAAGGGG
GATGTGCTGCAAGGCGATTAAGTTGGGTAACGCCAGGGTTTTCCCAGTCACGACGTTGTAAAACGACGGC
CAGTGAATTG
