>Addgene plasmid #15540 | Nkx2.1 | addgene partial sequence | sequence record 22009 | T7 5'-TAATACGACTCACTATAGGG-3'
GCTTGATCTTTTTTTTTTTTTTTTTTTCCTCCTCTTCCTTCCTCCTCCAGCCGACGCCGAATCATGTCGA
TGAGTCCAAAGCACACGACTCCGTTCTCAGTGTCTGACATCTTGAGTCCCCTGGAGGAAAGCTACAAGAA
AGTGGGCATGGAGGGCGGCGGCCTCGGGGCTCCGCTCGCAGCGTACAGACAGGGCCAGGCGGCCCCACCG
GCCGCGGCCATGCAGCAGCACGCCGTGGGGCACCACGGCGCCGTCACCGCCGCCTACCACATGACGGCGG
CGGGGGTGCCCCAGCTCTCGCACTCCGCCGTGGGGGGCTACTGCAACGGCAACCTGGGCAACATGAGCGA
GCTGCCGCCTTACCAGGACACCATGCGGAACAGCGCTTCGGGCCCCGGATGGTACGGCGCCAACCCAGAC
CCGCGCTTCCCCGCCATCTCCCGCTTCATGGGCCCGGCGAGCGGCATGAATATGAGCGGCATGGGCGGCC
TGGGCTCGCTGGGGGACGTGAGCAAGAACATGGCCCCGCTGCCCAGTGCGCCCCGCCGGAAGCGCCGGGT
GCTCTTCTCCCAGGCGCAGGTGTACGAGCTCGAGCGACGTTTCAAGCAACAGAAGTACCTGTCGGCGCC
